>Addgene plasmid #54777 | FusionRed-C1 | depositor partial sequence | sequence record 86038 | insert sequence
CAAATCAACGGACTTCCAAAATGTCGTAACAACTCCGCCCCATGACGCAAATGGGCGGTAGGCGTGTACG
GTGGAGGTCTATATAAGCAGAGCTGGTTTAGTGAACCGTCAGATCCGCTAGCGCTACCGGTCGCCACCAT
GGTGAGCGAGCTGATTAAGGAGAACATGCCCATGAAGCTGTACATGGAGGGCACCGTGAACAACCACCAC
TTCAAGTGCACATCCGAGGGCGAAGGCAAGCCCTACGAGGGCACCCAGACCATGAGAATCAAGGTCGTCG
AGGGCGGCCCTCTCCCCTTCGCCTTCGACATCCTGGCTACCAGCTTCATGTACGGCAGCAGAACCTTCAT
CAAGCACCCTCCGGGCATCCCCGACTTCTTTAAGCAGTCCTTCCCTGAGGGCTTCACATGGGAGAGAGTC
ACCACATACGAAGACGGGGGCGTGCTGACCGCTACCCAGGACACCAGCCTCCAGGACGGCTGCCTCATCT
ACAACGTCAAGGTTAGAGGGGTGAACTTCCCAGCCAACGGCCCTGTGATGCAGAAGAAAACACTCGGCTG
GGAGGCCTCCACCGAGACGATGTACCCCGCTGACGGCGGCCTGGAAGGCGCATGTGACATGGCCCTGAAG
CTCGTGGGCGGGGGCCACCTGATCTGCAACCTTGAGACCACATACAGATCCAAGAAACCCGCTACGAACC
TCAAGATGCCCGGCGTCTACAACGTGGACCACAGACTGGAAAGAATCAAGGAGGCCGACGATGAGACCTA
CGTCGAGCAGCACGAGGTGGCTGTGGCCAGATACTCTACTGGTGGCGCTGGTGATGGAGGTAAAGGTGGA
GGAGGTTCCGGACTCAGATCTCGAGCTCAAGCTTCGAATTCTGCAGTCGACGGTACCGCGGGCCCGGGAT
CCACCGGATCTAGATAACTGATCATAATCAGCCATACCACATTTGTAGAGGTTTTACTTGCTTTAAAAAA
CCTCCCACACCTCCCCCTGAACCTGAAACATAAATGAATGCAATTGTTGTTGTTAACTTGTTATTGCAGC
TTATATGGTTACAAT
