>Addgene plasmid #54777 | FusionRed-C1 | addgene partial sequence | sequence record 91173 | CMV-F 5'-CGCAAATGGGCGGTAGGCGTG-3'
AGTGAACCGTCAGATCCGCTAGCGCTACCGGTCGCCACCATGGTGAGCGAGCTGATTAAGGAGAACATGC
CCATGAAGCTGTACATGGAGGGCACCGTGAACAACCACCACTTCAAGTGCACATCCGAGGGCGAAGGCAA
GCCCTACGAGGGCACCCAGACCATGAGAATCAAGGTCGTCGAGGGCGGCCCTCTCCCCTTCGCCTTCGAC
ATCCTGGCTACCAGCTTCATGTACGGCAGCAGAACCTTCATCAAGCACCCTCCGGGCATCCCCGACTTCT
TTAAGCAGTCCTTCCCTGAGGGCTTCACATGGGAGAGAGTCACCACATACGAAGACGGGGGCGTGCTGAC
CGCTACCCAGGACACCAGCCTCCAGGACGGCTGCCTCATCTACAACGTCAAGGTTAGAGGGGTGAACTTC
CCAGCCAACGGCCCTGTGATGCAGAAGAAAACACTCGGCTGGGAGGCCTCCACCGAGACGATGTACCCCG
CTGACGGCGGCCTGGAAGGCGCATGTGACATGGCCCTGAAGCTCGTGGGCGGGGGCCACCTGATCTGCAA
CCTTGAGACCACATACAGATCCAAGAAACCCGCTACGAACCTCAAGATGCCCGGCGTCTACAACGTGGAC
CACAGACTGGAAAGAATCAAGGAGGCCGACGATGAGACCTACGTCGAGCAGCACGAGGTGGCTGTGGCCA
GATACTCTACTGGTGGCGCTGGTGATGGAGGTAAAGGTGGAGGAGGTTCCGGACTCAGATCTCGAGCTCA
AGCTTCGAA
