[The description below was written by a language model from this plasmid's Addgene catalogue record.]
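Description:
FusionRed-C1 is an empty mammalian expression backbone of about 4.75 kb, designed for building fusions to the monomeric red fluorescent protein FusionRed. It follows the "C1" cloning-vector layout, in which the fluorescent protein coding sequence sits upstream of the cloning site. A gene of interest inserted in frame is therefore expressed with FusionRed at its N terminus, joined to the C-terminal end of the fluorophore. No insert is present in the deposited plasmid, so on its own it should express only the unfused fluorescent protein. The record does not state the promoter driving expression, the polyadenylation signal, or the origin of replication, and no feature table is provided to confirm these elements.

The plasmid is propagated in E. coli as a high-copy plasmid under kanamycin selection. It also carries a neomycin resistance marker, so stably transfected mammalian cells can be selected with G418. The depositor notes that FusionRed is the same protein as the variant previously designated mKate2.7C, with an excitation maximum of 580 nm and an emission maximum of 608 nm. The associated publication describes it as a monomeric red fluorescent protein with low cytotoxicity. These properties suit it to tagging proteins whose localization or function could be disturbed by oligomerizing or toxic red fluorophores. The vector is typically used as a starting point for N-terminally FusionRed-tagged constructs for live-cell imaging and localization studies in mammalian cells. It can also serve as an untagged red fluorescent control or transfection marker.
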