Addgene plasmid #54777: FusionRed-C1
Purpose: (Empty Backbone) Localization: C1 Cloning Vector, Excitation: 580, Emission: 608
Depositing lab: Michael Davidson. Depositing organization: Florida State University, Tallahassee. Publication: A monomeric red fluorescent protein with low cytotoxicity. Shemiakina II, Ermakova GV, Cranfill PJ, Baird MA, Evans RA, Souslova EA, Staroverov DB, Gorokhovatsky AY, Putintseva EV, Gorodnicheva TV, Chepurnykh TV, Strukova L, Lukyanov S, Zaraisky AG, Davidson MW, Chudakov DM, Shcherbo D. Nat Commun. 2012;3:1204. doi: 10.1038/ncomms2208. PubMed 23149748.
Backbone
  Vector backbone: FusionRed-C1
  Backbone size (bp): 4750
  Vector type: Mammalian Expression
  Selectable markers: Neomycin (select with G418)
  Tag / fusion protein: FusionRed (N terminal on backbone)
Growth in bacteria
  Bacterial resistance: Kanamycin, 50 μg/mL
  Growth temperature: 37°C
  Growth strain: DH5alpha
  Copy number: High Copy
Gene/Insert
  Gene/Insert name: None
  Tag / fusion protein: FusionRed (N terminal on backbone)
Terms and licenses: Academic/Nonprofit Terms; Industry Terms
Depositor comments: mKate2.7C = FusionRed. Excitation = 580; Emission = 608
How to cite: FusionRed-C1 was a gift from Michael Davidson (Addgene plasmid # 54777)
